>Addgene plasmid #18566 | T4 Lysozyme E128A V131A N132A | addgene partial sequence | sequence record 24352 | 3primeUP
TACGAAAAAGCCCGCTCATTAGGCGGGCTCAGATCTGCTCATGTTTTGACAGCTTATCATCGATAAGCTT
CGGCAATAAATTCTTGATATGTTTTCATATGTTTCCTTTAAATATTTTAATTAGTAATTGTCTATTCAAG
TAATTGTGAATATACTATCACAATTCCAAGAGAAAGTAAACAGCTTTATAGATTTTTATACGCGTCCCAA
GTGCCAGTTCTAAACGTTGTAATGACTCGTTTTGCGCGATTAGGTGTTTGATTATACCATCTACTTTTAG
CTAAGGCAGCTGCTGCTGCATCCCAGCGTTTTTGTTGAAGCATACGTAAAGAGTTAGTAAATCCTGCCAC
ACCGGTTTCTCCCATTTGGAAAACCATATTAATCAATGCACAGCGACGAACCGCATCAAGAGAATCATAA
ACCGGTTTTAATTTAGCATTTCTCAGAATTCCGCGAACAGCAGCATCAACATCCTGATTAAAGAGTTTTT
CAGCCTCATCTTTTGTAATTACACCATTGCAATTACGCCCAATAGCTTTATCTAATTCAGATTTAGCAGC
ATTAAGTGATGGACTTTTTGTAAGCAAATGACCGATGCCAATAGTGTAATAGCCTTCTGTGTCTTTATAG
ATTTTAAGTCTAAGACCTTCATCTATACGTAACATTTCAAATATATTCATAATACCTCCTAAGCATCGAT
GGATCCTGTTTCCTGTGTGAAATTGTTATCCGCTCACAATTCCACACATTATACGAGCCGATGATAATTG
TCACAGGGGGATGGGGAGTAGCTGATCCTGGTTCCGTGTGAATTGTAN
