[The description below was written by a language model from this plasmid's Addgene catalogue record.]
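Description:
T4 Lysozyme E128A V131A N132A is a bacterial expression plasmid built on the pHS1403 backbone (about 5 kb without the insert). It carries the bacteriophage T4 lysozyme gene (gene e) as an insert of roughly 600 bp. The plasmid is maintained at high copy number in E. coli under ampicillin selection. The record does not name the origin of replication or the promoter that drives expression, and no feature table is available to confirm these elements. No epitope tags, fusion partners or reporters are listed, so the insert appears to encode the lysozyme alone.

The coding sequence was cloned as a BamHI–HindIII fragment, and both sites remain intact, so the insert can be excised or moved into another vector. According to the depositor's notes, the BamHI site lies 27 bp from the start codon and the HindIII site 115 bp from the stop codon. The fragment therefore includes short flanking sequences on either side of the open reading frame.

The encoded protein carries three alanine substitutions: glutamate 128, valine 131 and asparagine 132 are each replaced. T4 lysozyme is a small, well-characterised enzyme that has long served as a model for studying protein folding, stability and structure, and multiple alanine replacements of this kind are generally used to test how individual side chains contribute to those properties. The record does not state a specific purpose for this variant. The most plausible use is recombinant production of the mutant protein in E. coli for biophysical or structural comparison with the wild-type enzyme and related mutants.
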