Addgene plasmid #18566: T4 Lysozyme E128A V131A N132A
Depositing lab: Brian Matthews. Depositing organization: University of Oregon.
Backbone
  Vector backbone: pHS1403
  Backbone size w/o insert (bp): 5000
  Vector type: Bacterial Expression
Growth in bacteria
  Bacterial resistance: Ampicillin, 100 μg/mL
  Growth temperature: 37°C
  Growth strain: DH5alpha
  Copy number: High Copy
Gene/Insert
  Gene/Insert name: T4 Lysozyme
  Species: Bacteriophage T4
  Insert size (bp): 600
  Mutation: E128A V131A N132A
  GenBank ID: NP_049736
  Entrez Gene: e (a.k.a. T4p123)
  Cloning method: Restriction Enzyme; 5′ cloning site BamHI (not destroyed); 3′ cloning site HindIII (not destroyed)
  Sequencing primers: 5′ na; 3′ GGCGTATCACGAGGCCC
Terms and licenses: Academic/Nonprofit Terms; Industry Terms: Not Available to Industry
Depositor comments: The BamHI site is 27 bp from the ATG and the HindIII site is 115 bp from the stop.
How to cite: T4 Lysozyme E128A V131A N132A was a gift from Brian Matthews (Addgene plasmid # 18566 ; http://n2t.net/addgene:18566 ; RRID:Addgene_18566)
